Addgene plasmid #32859: MLH1
Purpose: Bacterial expression for structure determination; may not be full ORF
Depositing lab: Cheryl Arrowsmith. Depositing organization: University of Toronto.
Backbone
  Vector backbone: pET28-MHL
  Backbone manufacturer: Structural Genomics Consortium (Addgene plasmid 26096)
  Backbone size w/o insert (bp): 7325
  Vector type: Bacterial Expression
Growth in bacteria
  Bacterial resistance: Kanamycin, 50 μg/mL
  Growth temperature: 37°C
  Growth strain: DH5alpha
  Copy number: Low Copy
Gene/Insert
  Gene/Insert name: MLH1 (alt names: PDB: 3RBN; MLH1 mutL homolog 1, DNA-mismatch domain)
  Species: H. sapiens (human)
  Insert size (bp): 798
  Mutation: contains amino acids 486-751
  Entrez Gene: MLH1 (a.k.a. COCA2, FCC2, HNPCC, HNPCC2, LYNCH2, MLH-1, MMRCS1, hMLH1)
  Tag / fusion protein: His (with TEV cleavage) (N terminal on backbone)
  Cloning method: Ligation Independent Cloning
  Sequencing primers: 5′ T7; 3′ T7-term
Terms and licenses: Academic/Nonprofit Terms; Industry Terms: Not Available to Industry
Depositor comments: PDB: 3RBN. http://www.thesgc.org/structures/3RBN/
How to cite: MLH1 was a gift from Cheryl Arrowsmith (Addgene plasmid # 32859 ; http://n2t.net/addgene:32859 ; RRID:Addgene_32859)
