[The description below was written by a language model from this plasmid's Addgene catalogue record.]
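Description:
MLH1 is a bacterial expression plasmid built on pET28-MHL, a Structural Genomics Consortium derivative of the pET28 family, and designed to produce a fragment of human MLH1 (mutL homolog 1) for structure determination. It is maintained in E. coli as a low-copy plasmid under kanamycin selection. The record lists a cloning strain for propagation and does not name an expression host. No feature table is provided, so the origin of replication and the promoter are not explicitly recorded. However, T7 and T7-terminator sequencing primers flank the insert, which is consistent with the T7 promoter/terminator expression cassette typical of pET vectors. In such vectors transcription depends on T7 RNA polymerase supplied by the host strain.

The insert is about 798 bp and encodes amino acids 486–751 of human MLH1, which the record annotates as the DNA-mismatch domain. It is therefore a truncated construct, not the full open reading frame, as the catalogue entry cautions. It was introduced by ligation-independent cloning, in frame with an N-terminal His tag contributed by the backbone. A TEV protease cleavage site follows the tag, so the protein can be captured by metal-affinity chromatography and the tag then removed to leave near-native protein. MLH1 is a DNA mismatch repair protein, and its gene aliases reflect its association with hereditary nonpolyposis colorectal cancer (Lynch syndrome). The depositor links the plasmid to a deposited Protein Data Bank structure, indicating that it served as the source of recombinant protein for that structural work. It is suited to similar structural, biophysical or biochemical studies of this region of MLH1.
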