>Addgene plasmid #32859 | MLH1 | depositor partial sequence | sequence record 38632 | insert
TCCCGAAAGGAAATGACTGCAGCTTGTACCCCCCGGAGAAGGATCATTAACCTCACTAGTGTTTTGAGTC
TCCAGGAAGAAATTAATGAGCAGGGACATGAGGTTCTCCGGGAGATGTTGCATAACCACTCCTTCGTGGG
CTGTGTGAATCCTCAGTGGGCCTTGGCACAGCATCAAACCAAGTTATACCTTCTCAACACCACCAAGCTT
AGTGAAGAACTGTTCTACCAGATACTCATTTATGATTTTGCCAATTTTGGTGTTCTCAGGTTATCGGAGC
CAGCACCGCTCTTTGACCTTGCCATGCTTGCCTTAGATAGTCCAGAGAGTGGCTGGACAGAGGAAGATGG
TCCCAAAGAAGGACTTGCTGAATACATTGTTGAGTTTCTGAAGAAGAAGGCTGAGATGCTTGCAGACTAT
TTCTCTTTGGAAATTGATGAGGAAGGGAACCTGATTGGATTACCCCTTCTGATTGACAACTATGTGCCCC
CTTTGGAGGGACTGCCTATCTTCATTCTTCGACTAGCCACTGAGGTGAATTGGGACGAAGAAAAGGAATG
TTTTGAAAGCCTCAGTAAAGAATGCGCTATGTTCTATTCCATCCGGAAGCAGTACATATCTGAGGAGTCG
ACCCTCTCAGGCCAGCAGAGTGAAGTGCCTGGCTCCATTCCAAACTCCTGGAAGTGGACTGTGGAACACA
TTGTCTATAAAGCCTTGCGCTCACACATTCTGCCTCCTAAACATTTCACAGAAGATGGAAATATCCTGCA
GCTTGCTAACCTGCCTGATCTATACAAA
