>Addgene plasmid #32859 | MLH1 | addgene partial sequence | sequence record 42300 | T7 5'-TAATACGACTCACTATAGGG-3'
TCTGAATATTTTGTTTAACTTTAAGAAGGAGATATACCATGCATCATCATCATCATCACAGCAGCGGCAG
AGAAAACTTGTATTTCCAGGGCTCCCGAAAGGAAATGACTGCAGCTTGTACCCCCCGGAGAAGGATCATT
AACCTCACTAGTGTTTTGAGTCTCCAGGAAGAAATTAATGAGCAGGGACATGAGGTTCTCCGGGAGATGT
TGCATAACCACTCCTTCGTGGGCTGTGTGAATCCTCAGTGGGCCTTGGCACAGCATCAAACCAAGTTATA
CCTTCTCAACACCACCAAGCTTAGTGAAGAACTGTTCTACCAGATACTCATTTATGATTTTGCCAATTTT
GGTGTTCTCAGGTTATCGGAGCCAGCACCGCTCTTTGACCTTGCCATGCTTGCCTTAGATAGTCCAGAGA
GTGGCTGGACAGAGGAAGATGGTCCCAAAGAAGGACTTGCTGAATACATTGTTGAGTTTCTGAAGAAGAA
GGCTGAGATGCTTGCAGACTATTTCTCTTTGGAAATTGATGAGGAAGGGAACCTGATTGGATTACCCCTT
CTGATTGACAACTATGTGCCCCCTTTGGAGGGACTGCCTATCTTCATTCTTCGACTAGCCACTGAGGTGA
ATTGGGACGAAGAAAAGGAATGTTTTGAAAGCCTCAGTAAAGAATGCGCTATGTTCTATTCCATCCGGAA
GCAGTACATATCTGAGGAGTCGACCCTCTCAGGCCAGCAGAGTGAAGTGCCTGGCTCCATTCCAAACTCC
TGGAAGTGGACTGTGGAACACATTGTCTATAAAGCCTTGCGCTCACACA
