>Addgene plasmid #32859 | MLH1 | addgene partial sequence | sequence record 43743 | F1ori-R (5' AGGGAAGAAAGCGAAAGGAG 3')
CGCGTAACCACCACACCCGCCGCGCTTAATGCGCCGCTACAGGGCGCGTCCCATTCGCCAATCCGGATAT
AGTTCCTCCTTTCAGCAAAAAACCCCTCAAGACCCGTTTAGAGGCCCCAAGGGGTTATGCTAGTTATTGC
TCAGCGGTGGCAGCAGCCAACTCAGCTTCCTTTCGGGCTTTGTTAGCAGCCGGATCTCAGTGGTGGTGGT
GGTGGTGCTCGAGTGCGGCCGCAAGCTTCGTCATCATTTGTATAGATCAGGCAGGTTAGCAAGCTGCAGG
ATATTTCCATCTTCTGTGAAATGTTTAGGAGGCAGAATGTGTGAGCGCAAGGCTTTATAGACAATGTGTT
CCACAGTCCACTTCCAGGAGTTTGGAATGGAGCCAGGCACTTCACTCTGCTGGCCTGAGAGGGTCGACTC
CTCAGATATGTACTGCTTCCGGATGGAATAGAACATAGCGCATTCTTTACTGAGGCTTTCAAAACATTCC
TTTTCTTCGTCCCAATTCACCTCAGTGGCTAGTCGAAGAATGAAGATAGGCAGTCCCTCCAAAGGGGGCA
CATAGTTGTCAATCAGAAGGGGTAATCCAATCAGGTTCCCTTCCTCATCAATTTCCAAAGAGAAATAGTC
TGCAAGCATCTCAGCCTTCTTCTTCAGAAACTCAACAATGTATTCAGCAAGTCCTTCTTTGGGACCATCT
TCCTCTGTCCAGCCACTCTCTGGACTATCTAAGGCAAGCATGGCAAGGTCAAAGAGCGGTGCTGGCTCCG
ATAACCTGAGAACACCAAAATTGGCAAAATCATAAATGAGTATCTGGTAGAACAGTTCTTCACTAA
